>Addgene plasmid #211549 | pCMV-PEmax-SpG | addgene full sequence | sequence record 417777 | Addgene NGS Result
GTTCCCATAGTAACGCCAATAGGGACTTTCCATTGACGTCAATGGGTGGAGTATTTACGGTAAACTGCCC
ACTTGGCAGTACATCAAGTGTATCATATGCCAAGTACGCCCCCTATTGACGTCAATGACGGTAAATGGCC
CGCCTGGCATTATGCCCAGTACATGACCTTATGGGACTTTCCTACTTGGCAGTACATCTACGTATTAGTC
ATCGCTATTACCATGGTGATGCGGTTTTGGCAGTACATCAATGGGCGTGGATAGCGGTTTGACTCACGGG
GATTTCCAAGTCTCCACCCCATTGACGTCAATGGGAGTTTGTTTTGGCACCAAAATCAACGGGACTTTCC
AAAATGTCGTAACAACTCCGCCCCATTGACGCAAATGGGCGGTAGGCGTGTACGGTGGGAGGTCTATATA
AGCAGAGCTGGTTTAGTGAACCGTCAGATCCGCTAGAGATCCGCGGCCGCTAATACGACTCACTATAGGG
AGAGCCGCCACCATGAAACGGACAGCCGACGGAAGCGAGTTCGAGTCACCAAAGAAGAAGCGGAAAGTCG
ACAAGAAGTACAGCATCGGCCTGGACATCGGCACCAACTCTGTGGGCTGGGCCGTGATCACCGACGAGTA
CAAGGTGCCCAGCAAGAAATTCAAGGTGCTGGGCAACACCGACCGGCACAGCATCAAGAAGAACCTGATC
GGAGCCCTGCTGTTCGACAGCGGCGAAACAGCCGAGGCCACCCGGCTGAAGAGAACCGCCAGAAGAAGAT
ACACCAGACGGAAGAACCGGATCTGCTATCTGCAAGAGATCTTCAGCAACGAGATGGCCAAGGTGGACGA
CAGCTTCTTCCACAGACTGGAAGAGTCCTTCCTGGTGGAAGAGGATAAGAAGCACGAGCGGCACCCCATC
TTCGGCAACATCGTGGACGAGGTGGCCTACCACGAGAAGTACCCCACCATCTACCACCTGAGAAAGAAAC
TGGTGGACAGCACCGACAAGGCCGACCTGCGGCTGATCTATCTGGCCCTGGCCCACATGATCAAGTTCCG
GGGCCACTTCCTGATCGAGGGCGACCTGAACCCCGACAACAGCGACGTGGACAAGCTGTTCATCCAGCTG
GTGCAGACCTACAACCAGCTGTTCGAGGAAAACCCCATCAACGCCAGCGGCGTGGACGCCAAGGCCATCC
TGTCTGCCAGACTGAGCAAGAGCAGAAAGCTGGAAAATCTGATCGCCCAGCTGCCCGGCGAGAAGAAGAA
TGGCCTGTTCGGAAACCTGATTGCCCTGAGCCTGGGCCTGACCCCCAACTTCAAGAGCAACTTCGACCTG
GCCGAGGATGCCAAACTGCAGCTGAGCAAGGACACCTACGACGACGACCTGGACAACCTGCTGGCCCAGA
TCGGCGACCAGTACGCCGACCTGTTTCTGGCCGCCAAGAACCTGTCCGACGCCATCCTGCTGAGCGACAT
CCTGAGAGTGAACACCGAGATCACCAAGGCCCCCCTGAGCGCCTCTATGATCAAGAGATACGACGAGCAC
CACCAGGACCTGACCCTGCTGAAAGCTCTCGTGCGGCAGCAGCTGCCTGAGAAGTACAAAGAGATTTTCT
TCGACCAGAGCAAGAACGGCTACGCCGGCTACATTGACGGCGGAGCCAGCCAGGAAGAGTTCTACAAGTT
CATCAAGCCCATCCTGGAAAAGATGGACGGCACCGAGGAACTGCTCGTGAAGCTGAAGAGAGAGGACCTG
CTGCGGAAGCAGCGGACCTTCGACAACGGCAGCATCCCCCACCAGATCCACCTGGGAGAGCTGCACGCCA
TTCTGCGGCGGCAGGAAGATTTTTACCCATTCCTGAAGGACAACCGGGAAAAGATCGAGAAGATCCTGAC
CTTCCGCATCCCCTACTACGTGGGCCCTCTGGCCAGGGGAAACAGCAGATTCGCCTGGATGACCAGAAAG
AGCGAGGAAACCATCACCCCCTGGAACTTCGAGGAAGTGGTGGACAAGGGCGCTTCCGCCCAGAGCTTCA
TCGAGCGGATGACCAACTTCGATAAGAACCTGCCCAACGAGAAGGTGCTGCCCAAGCACAGCCTGCTGTA
CGAGTACTTCACCGTGTATAACGAGCTGACCAAAGTGAAATACGTGACCGAGGGAATGAGAAAGCCCGCC
TTCCTGAGCGGCGAGCAGAAAAAGGCCATCGTGGACCTGCTGTTCAAGACCAACCGGAAAGTGACCGTGA
AGCAGCTGAAAGAGGACTACTTCAAGAAAATCGAGTGCTTCGACTCCGTGGAAATCTCCGGCGTGGAAGA
TCGGTTCAACGCCTCCCTGGGCACATACCACGATCTGCTGAAAATTATCAAGGACAAGGACTTCCTGGAC
AATGAGGAAAACGAGGACATTCTGGAAGATATCGTGCTGACCCTGACACTGTTTGAGGACAGAGAGATGA
TCGAGGAACGGCTGAAAACCTATGCCCACCTGTTCGACGACAAAGTGATGAAGCAGCTGAAGCGGCGGAG
ATACACCGGCTGGGGCAGGCTGAGCCGGAAGCTGATCAACGGCATCCGGGACAAGCAGTCCGGCAAGACA
ATCCTGGATTTCCTGAAGTCCGACGGCTTCGCCAACAGAAACTTCATGCAGCTGATCCACGACGACAGCC
TGACCTTTAAAGAGGACATCCAGAAAGCCCAGGTGTCCGGCCAGGGCGATAGCCTGCACGAGCACATTGC
CAATCTGGCCGGCAGCCCCGCCATTAAGAAGGGCATCCTGCAGACAGTGAAGGTGGTGGACGAGCTCGTG
AAAGTGATGGGCCGGCACAAGCCCGAGAACATCGTGATCGAAATGGCCAGAGAGAACCAGACCACCCAGA
AGGGACAGAAGAACAGCCGCGAGAGAATGAAGCGGATCGAAGAGGGCATCAAAGAGCTGGGCAGCCAGAT
CCTGAAAGAACACCCCGTGGAAAACACCCAGCTGCAGAACGAGAAGCTGTACCTGTACTACCTGCAGAAT
GGGCGGGATATGTACGTGGACCAGGAACTGGACATCAACCGGCTGTCCGACTACGATGTGGACGCTATCG
TGCCTCAGAGCTTTCTGAAGGACGACTCCATCGACAACAAGGTGCTGACCAGAAGCGACAAGAACCGGGG
CAAGAGCGACAACGTGCCCTCCGAAGAGGTCGTGAAGAAGATGAAGAACTACTGGCGGCAGCTGCTGAAC
GCCAAGCTGATTACCCAGAGAAAGTTCGACAATCTGACCAAGGCCGAGAGAGGCGGCCTGAGCGAACTGG
ATAAGGCCGGCTTCATCAAGAGACAGCTGGTGGAAACCCGGCAGATCACAAAGCACGTGGCACAGATCCT
GGACTCCCGGATGAACACTAAGTACGACGAGAATGACAAGCTGATCCGGGAAGTGAAAGTGATCACCCTG
AAGTCCAAGCTGGTGTCCGATTTCCGGAAGGATTTCCAGTTTTACAAAGTGCGCGAGATCAACAACTACC
ACCACGCCCACGACGCCTACCTGAACGCCGTCGTGGGAACCGCCCTGATCAAAAAGTACCCTAAGCTGGA
AAGCGAGTTCGTGTACGGCGACTACAAGGTGTACGACGTGCGGAAGATGATCGCCAAGAGCGAGCAGGAA
ATCGGCAAGGCTACCGCCAAGTACTTCTTCTACAGCAACATCATGAACTTTTTCAAGACCGAGATTACCC
TGGCCAACGGCGAGATCCGGAAGCGGCCTCTGATCGAGACAAACGGCGAAACCGGGGAGATCGTGTGGGA
TAAGGGCCGGGATTTTGCCACCGTGCGGAAAGTGCTGAGCATGCCCCAAGTGAATATCGTGAAAAAGACC
GAGGTGCAGACAGGCGGCTTCAGCAAAGAGTCTATCCTGCCCAAGAGGAACAGCGATAAGCTGATCGCCA
GAAAGAAGGACTGGGACCCTAAGAAGTACGGCGGCTTCCTGTGGCCCACCGTGGCCTATTCTGTGCTGGT
GGTGGCCAAAGTGGAAAAGGGCAAGTCCAAGAAACTGAAGAGTGTGAAAGAGCTGCTGGGGATCACCATC
ATGGAAAGAAGCAGCTTCGAGAAGAATCCCATCGACTTTCTGGAAGCCAAGGGCTACAAAGAAGTGAAAA
AGGACCTGATCATCAAGCTGCCTAAGTACTCCCTGTTCGAGCTGGAAAACGGCCGGAAGAGAATGCTGGC
CTCTGCCAAGCAGCTGCAGAAGGGAAACGAACTGGCCCTGCCCTCCAAATATGTGAACTTCCTGTACCTG
GCCAGCCACTATGAGAAGCTGAAGGGCTCCCCCGAGGATAATGAGCAGAAACAGCTGTTTGTGGAACAGC
ACAAGCACTACCTGGACGAGATCATCGAGCAGATCAGCGAGTTCTCCAAGAGAGTGATCCTGGCCGACGC
TAATCTGGACAAAGTGCTGTCCGCCTACAACAAGCACCGGGATAAGCCCATCAGAGAGCAGGCCGAGAAT
ATCATCCACCTGTTTACCCTGACCAATCTGGGAGCCCCTGCCGCCTTCAAGTACTTTGACACCACCATCG
ACCGGAAGCAGTACAGAAGCACCAAAGAGGTGCTGGACGCCACCCTGATCCACCAGAGCATCACCGGCCT
GTACGAGACACGGATCGACCTGTCTCAGCTGGGAGGTGACTCCGGCGGAAGCTCTGGTGGCAGCAAGCGG
ACCGCCGACGGCTCTGAATTCGAGAGCCCTAAGAAGAAAAGAAAGGTGAGCGGAGGCTCTAGCGGCGGAA
GCACCCTGAACATTGAAGACGAGTATAGACTGCATGAAACAAGCAAGGAACCCGACGTGTCCCTGGGCTC
CACCTGGCTGTCCGACTTTCCCCAGGCCTGGGCCGAGACAGGAGGAATGGGCCTGGCCGTGCGGCAGGCA
CCCCTGATCATCCCTCTGAAGGCCACCTCTACACCCGTGAGCATCAAGCAGTACCCTATGTCTCAGGAGG
CCAGACTGGGCATCAAGCCTCACATCCAGAGGCTGCTGGACCAGGGCATCCTGGTGCCATGCCAGAGCCC
CTGGAACACACCACTGCTGCCCGTGAAGAAGCCAGGCACCAATGACTATAGACCCGTGCAGGATCTGAGA
GAGGTGAACAAGAGGGTGGAGGATATCCACCCCACCGTGCCCAACCCTTACAATCTGCTGTCCGGCCTGC
CCCCTTCTCACCAGTGGTATACAGTGCTGGACCTGAAGGATGCCTTCTTTTGTCTGAGACTGCACCCTAC
CAGCCAGCCACTGTTCGCCTTTGAGTGGAGGGACCCTGAGATGGGCATCTCTGGCCAGCTGACCTGGACA
CGCCTGCCTCAGGGCTTCAAGAATAGCCCAACACTGTTTAACGAGGCCCTGCACCGCGACCTGGCAGATT
TCCGGATCCAGCACCCAGATCTGATCCTGCTGCAGTACGTGGACGATCTGCTGCTGGCCGCCACCAGCGA
GCTGGATTGCCAGCAGGGAACACGCGCCCTGCTGCAGACCCTGGGAAACCTGGGATATAGGGCATCCGCC
AAGAAGGCCCAGATCTGTCAGAAGCAGGTGAAGTACCTGGGCTATCTGCTGAAGGAGGGCCAGAGATGGC
TGACAGAGGCCAGGAAGGAGACAGTGATGGGCCAGCCAACACCCAAGACCCCAAGACAGCTGAGGGAGTT
CCTGGGCAAAGCAGGATTTTGCAGGCTGTTCATCCCAGGATTCGCAGAGATGGCAGCACCTCTGTACCCA
CTGACCAAGCCGGGCACCCTGTTTAATTGGGGCCCTGACCAGCAGAAGGCCTATCAGGAGATCAAGCAGG
CCCTGCTGACAGCACCAGCCCTGGGCCTGCCAGACCTGACCAAGCCTTTCGAGCTGTTTGTGGATGAGAA
GCAGGGCTACGCCAAGGGCGTGCTGACCCAGAAGCTGGGACCATGGAGACGGCCCGTGGCCTATCTGTCC
AAGAAGCTGGACCCAGTGGCAGCAGGATGGCCACCATGCCTGAGGATGGTGGCAGCAATCGCCGTGCTGA
CAAAGGATGCCGGCAAGCTGACCATGGGACAGCCACTGGTCATCCTGGCACCACACGCAGTGGAGGCCCT
GGTGAAGCAGCCTCCAGATCGCTGGCTGTCTAACGCCCGGATGACACACTACCAGGCCCTGCTGCTGGAC
ACCGATCGCGTGCAGTTTGGCCCTGTGGTGGCCCTGAATCCAGCCACCCTGCTGCCTCTGCCAGAGGAGG
GCCTGCAGCACAACTGTCTGGACATCCTGGCAGAGGCACACGGAACAAGGCCAGACCTGACCGATCAGCC
CCTGCCTGACGCCGATCACACATGGTATACCGATGGAAGCTCCCTGCTGCAGGAGGGCCAGAGGAAGGCA
GGAGCAGCAGTGACCACAGAGACAGAAGTGATCTGGGCCAAGGCCCTGCCAGCAGGCACATCCGCCCAGC
GGGCCGAGCTGATCGCCCTGACCCAGGCCCTGAAGATGGCCGAGGGCAAGAAGCTGAACGTGTACACAGA
CTCCAGATATGCCTTCGCCACCGCACACATCCACGGAGAGATCTACAGGCGCCGGGGCTGGCTGACCTCT
GAGGGCAAGGAGATCAAGAACAAGGATGAGATCCTGGCCCTGCTGAAGGCCCTGTTTCTGCCCAAGCGGC
TGAGCATCATCCACTGTCCTGGACACCAGAAGGGACACTCCGCCGAGGCAAGGGGCAATCGGATGGCCGA
CCAGGCCGCCAGAAAGGCTGCTATTACTGAAACTCCCGACACTTCCACTCTGCTGATTGAAAACTCCTCC
CCTTCTGGCGGCTCAAAAAGAACCGCCGACGGCAGCGAATTCGAGTCTCCCAAGAAGAAGAGGAAAGTCG
GCTCTGGCCCTGCCGCTAAGAGAGTGAAGCTGGACTAACCGGTCATCATCACCATCACCATTGAGTTTAA
ACCCGCTGATCAGCCTCGACTGTGCCTTCTAGTTGCCAGCCATCTGTTGTTTGCCCCTCCCCCGTGCCTT
CCTTGACCCTGGAAGGTGCCACTCCCACTGTCCTTTCCTAATAAAATGAGAAAATTGCATCGCATTGTCT
GAGTAGGTGTCATTCTATTCTGGGGGGTGGGGTGGGGCAGGACAGCAAGGGGGAGGATTGGGAAGACAAT
AGCAGGCATGCTGGGGATGCGGTGGGCTCTATGGCTTCTGAGGCGGAAAGAACCAGCTGGGGCTCGATAC
CGTCGACCTCTAGCTAGAGCTTGGCGTAATCATGGTCATAGCTGTTTCCTGTGTGAAATTGTTATCCGCT
CACAATTCCACACAACATACGAGCCGGAAGCATAAAGTGTAAAGCCTAGGGTGCCTAATGAGTGAGCTAA
CTCACATTAATTGCGTTGCGCTCACTGCCCGCTTTCCAGTCGGGAAACCTGTCGTGCCAGCTGCATTAAT
GAATCGGCCAACGCGCGGGGAGAGGCGGTTTGCGTATTGGGCGCTCTTCCGCTTCCTCGCTCACTGACTC
GCTGCGCTCGGTCGTTCGGCTGCGGCGAGCGGTATCAGCTCACTCAAAGGCGGTAATACGGTTATCCACA
GAATCAGGGGATAACGCAGGAAAGAACATGTGAGCAAAAGGCCAGCAAAAGGCCAGGAACCGTAAAAAGG
CCGCGTTGCTGGCGTTTTTCCATAGGCTCCGCCCCCCTGACGAGCATCACAAAAATCGACGCTCAAGTCA
GAGGTGGCGAAACCCGACAGGACTATAAAGATACCAGGCGTTTCCCCCTGGAAGCTCCCTCGTGCGCTCT
CCTGTTCCGACCCTGCCGCTTACCGGATACCTGTCCGCCTTTCTCCCTTCGGGAAGCGTGGCGCTTTCTC
ATAGCTCACGCTGTAGGTATCTCAGTTCGGTGTAGGTCGTTCGCTCCAAGCTGGGCTGTGTGCACGAACC
CCCCGTTCAGCCCGACCGCTGCGCCTTATCCGGTAACTATCGTCTTGAGTCCAACCCGGTAAGACACGAC
TTATCGCCACTGGCAGCAGCCACTGGTAACAGGATTAGCAGAGCGAGGTATGTAGGCGGTGCTACAGAGT
TCTTGAAGTGGTGGCCTAACTACGGCTACACTAGAAGAACAGTATTTGGTATCTGCGCTCTGCTGAAGCC
AGTTACCTTCGGAAAAAGAGTTGGTAGCTCTTGATCCGGCAAACAAACCACCGCTGGTAGCGGTGGTTTT
TTTGTTTGCAAGCAGCAGATTACGCGCAGAAAAAAAGGATCTCAAGAAGATCCTTTGATCTTTTCTACGG
GGTCTGACACTCAGTGGAACGAAAACTCACGTTAAGGGATTTTGGTCATGAGATTATCAAAAAGGATCTT
CACCTAGATCCTTTTAAATTAAAAATGAAGTTTTAAATCAATCTAAAGTATATATGAGTAAACTTGGTCT
GACAGTTACCAATGCTTAATCAGTGAGGCACCTATCTCAGCGATCTGTCTATTTCGTTCATCCATAGTTG
CCTGACTCCCCGTCGTGTAGATAACTACGATACGGGAGGGCTTACCATCTGGCCCCAGTGCTGCAATGAT
ACCGCGAGACCCACGCTCACCGGCTCCAGATTTATCAGCAATAAACCAGCCAGCCGGAAGGGCCGAGCGC
AGAAGTGGTCCTGCAACTTTATCCGCCTCCATCCAGTCTATTAATTGTTGCCGGGAAGCTAGAGTAAGTA
GTTCGCCAGTTAATAGTTTGCGCAACGTTGTTGCCATTGCTACAGGCATCGTGGTGTCACGCTCGTCGTT
TGGTATGGCTTCATTCAGCTCCGGTTCCCAACGATCAAGGCGAGTTACATGATCCCCCATGTTGTGCAAA
AAAGCGGTTAGCTCCTTCGGTCCTCCGATCGTTGTCAGAAGTAAGTTGGCCGCAGTGTTATCACTCATGG
TTATGGCAGCACTGCATAATTCTCTTACTGTCATGCCATCCGTAAGATGCTTTTCTGTGACTGGTGAGTA
CTCAACCAAGTCATTCTGAGAATAGTGTATGCGGCGACCGAGTTGCTCTTGCCCGGCGTCAATACGGGAT
AATACCGCGCCACATAGCAGAACTTTAAAAGTGCTCATCATTGGAAAACGTTCTTCGGGGCGAAAACTCT
CAAGGATCTTACCGCTGTTGAGATCCAGTTCGATGTAACCCACTCGTGCACCCAACTGATCTTCAGCATC
TTTTACTTTCACCAGCGTTTCTGGGTGAGCAAAAACAGGAAGGCAAAATGCCGCAAAAAAGGGAATAAGG
GCGACACGGAAATGTTGAATACTCATACTCTTCCTTTTTCAATATTATTGAAGCATTTATCAGGGTTATT
GTCTCATGAGCGGATACATATTTGAATGTATTTAGAAAAATAAACAAATAGGGGTTCCGCGCACATTTCC
CCGAAAAGTGCCACCTGACGTCGACGGATCGGGAGATCGATCTCCCGATCCCCTAGGGTCGACTCTCAGT
ACAATCTGCTCTGATGCCGCATAGTTAAGCCAGTATCTGCTCCCTGCTTGTGTGTTGGAGGTCGCTGAGT
AGTGCGCGAGCAAAATTTAAGCTACAACAAGGCAAGGCTTGACCGACAATTGCATGAAGAATCTGCTTAG
GGTTAGGCGTTTTGCGCTGCTTCGCGATGTACGGGCCAGATATACGCGTTGACATTGATTATTGACTAGT
TATTAATAGTAATCAATTACGGGGTCATTAGTTCATAGCCCATATATGGAGTTCCGCGTTACATAACTTA
CGGTAAATGGCCCGCCTGGCTGACCGCCCAACGACCCCCGCCCATTGACGTCAATAATGACGTAT
Features (pLannotate 1.2.2; 16 found; start..end, strand, type, name):
    226..429     +  promoter       CMV promoter: human cytomegalovirus (CMV) immediate early promoter
    471..489     +  promoter       T7 promoter: promoter for bacteriophage T7 RNA polymerase
    560..4661    +  CDS            dCas9 (fragment): catalytically dead mutant of the Cas9 endonuclease from the Streptococcus pyogenes Type II CRISPR/Cas system RNA-guided DNA-binding protein that lacks endonuclease activity due to the D10A mutation in the RuvC catalytic domain and the N863A mutation in the HNH catalytic domain
   4763..6793    +  CDS            gag-pol (fragment): POL_MLVMS - Experimental evidence at protein level: Swiss-Prot protein existence level 1. [Integrase]: Catalyzes viral DNA integration into the host chromosome, by performing a series of DNA cutting and joining reactions. This enzyme activity takes place after virion entry into a cell and reverse transcription of the RNA genome in dsDNA. The first step in the integration process is 3' processing. This step requires a complex comprising the viral genome, matrix protein and integrase. This complex is called the pre-integration complex (PIC). The integrase protein removes 2 nucleotides from each
   6950..7174    +  polyA_signal   bGH poly(A) signal: bovine growth hormone polyadenylation signal
   7178..7199    +  promoter       SV40 promoter (fragment): SV40 enhancer and early promoter
   7204..7220    +  misc_feature   MCS (fragment): pBluescript multiple cloning site
   7269..7285    -  protein_bind   lac operator: The lac repressor binds to the lac operator to inhibit transcription in E. coli. This inhibition can be relieved by adding lactose or isopropyl-β-D-thiogalactopyranoside (IPTG). lac repressor encoded by lacI
   7293..7323    -  promoter       lac promoter: promoter for the E. coli lac operon
   7338..7359    -  protein_bind   CAP binding site: CAP binding activates transcription in the presence of cAMP. E. coli catabolite activator protein
   7372..7464    -  CDS            lacI (fragment): lac repressor; lacI; The lac repressor binds to the lac operator to inhibit transcription in E. coli. This inhibition can be relieved by adding lactose or isopropyl-β-D-thiogalactopyranoside (IPTG).
   7647..8235    -  rep_origin     ori: high-copy-number ColE1/pMB1/pBR322/pUC origin of replication
   8406..9266    -  CDS            AmpR: β-lactamase; bla; confers resistance to ampicillin, carbenicillin, and related antibiotics
   9267..9371    -  promoter       AmpR promoter: bla
   9442..9486    -  misc_feature   bom (fragment): basis of mobility region from pBR322
   9641..225     +  enhancer       CMV enhancer (across the origin): human cytomegalovirus immediate early enhancer
