[The description below was written by a language model from this plasmid's Addgene catalogue record and pLannotate feature annotations shown in this document.]
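Description:
pCMV-PEmax-SpG is a 9.8 kb mammalian expression plasmid on a pCMV backbone that encodes a prime editor protein for transient delivery into mammalian cells. It is propagated in E. coli as a high-copy plasmid through a ColE1/pUC-type origin and is selected with ampicillin via the β-lactamase gene and its native promoter. Short remnants of lac regulatory elements, an SV40 promoter fragment and a pBR322 bom fragment are backbone leftovers. No mammalian selection marker is annotated.

The payload is a single open reading frame driven by the human CMV immediate-early enhancer and promoter and terminated by the bovine growth hormone polyadenylation signal. A T7 promoter sits just upstream of the coding region and doubles as a sequencing primer site. The fusion joins a Streptococcus pyogenes Cas9 derivative to a reverse transcriptase from Moloney murine leukemia virus. The automated annotation labels these segments as a "dCas9 fragment" and a "gag-pol fragment", which are best-match names. Prime editors normally use a Cas9 nickase rather than a fully dead enzyme, and the pol match corresponds to the reverse transcriptase domain rather than integrase. The name indicates the optimised PEmax architecture combined with the SpG Cas9 variant, which is engineered to recognise relaxed NGN PAMs, although the record does not list the individual mutations, linkers or nuclear localisation signals.

The plasmid carries no guide RNA cassette, so a pegRNA, and optionally a nicking guide, must be supplied from separate constructs. It is intended for prime editing at target sites lacking a canonical NGG PAM, and the associated publication applied this approach to correcting oncogenic KRAS variants.
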