Addgene plasmid #211549: pCMV-PEmax-SpG
Purpose: Prime editing in mammalian cells
Depositing lab: Yongsub Kim. Depositing organization: University of Ulsan (University and College of Medicine). Publication: CRISPR prime editing for unconstrained correction of oncogenic KRAS variants. Jang G, Kweon J, Kim Y. Commun Biol. 2023 Jun 30;6(1):681. doi: 10.1038/s42003-023-05052-1. PubMed 37391511.
Backbone
  Vector backbone: pCMV
  Vector type: Mammalian Expression, CRISPR
Growth in bacteria
  Bacterial resistance: Ampicillin, 100 μg/mL
  Growth temperature: 37°C
  Growth strain: DH5alpha
  Copy number: High Copy
Gene/Insert
  Gene/Insert name: PEmax-SpG
  Species: Synthetic; Cas9 is from S. pyogenes; M-MLV RT is from the Moloney murine leukemia virus
  Promoter: CMV
  Cloning method: Gibson Cloning
  Sequencing primers: 5′ T7-forward; 3′ BGH-reverse
Terms and licenses: Academic/Nonprofit Terms; Industry Terms: Not Available to Industry
How to cite: pCMV-PEmax-SpG was a gift from Yongsub Kim (Addgene plasmid # 211549 ; http://n2t.net/addgene:211549 ; RRID:Addgene_211549)
